Addgene plasmid #54662: mEos2-N1
Purpose: (Empty Backbone) Localization: N1 Cloning Vector, Excitation: 505 / 569, Emission: 516 / 581
Depositing lab: Michael Davidson & Loren Looger. Depositing organization: Florida State University, Tallahassee. Publication: A bright and photostable photoconvertible fluorescent protein. McKinney SA, Murphy CS, Hazelwood KL, Davidson MW, Looger LL. Nat Methods. 2009 Feb . 6(2):131-3. 10.1038/nmeth.1296 PubMed 19169260.
Backbone
  Vector backbone: mEos2-N1
  Backbone size (bp): 4750
  Vector type: Mammalian Expression
  Selectable markers: Neomycin (select with G418)
  Tag / fusion protein: mEos2 (C terminal on backbone)
Growth in bacteria
  Bacterial resistance: Kanamycin, 50 μg/mL
  Growth temperature: 37°C
  Growth strain: DH5alpha
  Copy number: High Copy
Gene/Insert
  Gene/Insert name: None
  Tag / fusion protein: mEos2 (C terminal on backbone)
Terms and licenses: Academic/Nonprofit Terms; Industry Terms
Depositor comments: mEosA = mEos2 = wtEos + N11K-E70K-H74N-H121Y-V123T-T158H. Excitation = 505 / 569; Emission = 516 / 581
How to cite: mEos2-N1 was a gift from Michael Davidson & Loren Looger (Addgene plasmid # 54662 ; http://n2t.net/addgene:54662 ; RRID:Addgene_54662)
