[The description below was written by a language model from this plasmid's Addgene catalogue record and pLannotate feature annotations shown in this document.]
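Description:
mEos2-N1 is an empty mammalian expression backbone of the "N1" cloning-vector type, designed for building fusions in which a protein of interest is placed upstream of the photoconvertible fluorescent protein mEos2. The catalogue lists the backbone at about 4.75 kb, while the sequenced record that was annotated is 4,693 nt. In bacteria the plasmid replicates at high copy from a ColE1/pUC-type origin and is selected with kanamycin. An f1 origin is also present, which in principle allows single-stranded DNA production. A single NeoR/KanR (Tn5 aminoglycoside phosphotransferase) gene serves both hosts: a bacterial bla-type promoter drives it in E. coli, and the adjacent SV40 enhancer/early promoter drives it in mammalian cells, where it allows G418 selection of stable transfectants. This cassette ends in an HSV TK polyadenylation signal. The short large T antigen, ble and bGH poly(A) fragments in the table are partial annotation matches, most likely remnants of neighbouring sequence rather than functional parts.

The expression cassette consists of the human CMV immediate-early enhancer and promoter, a multiple cloning site, the mEos2 coding sequence and an SV40 polyadenylation signal. No insert is present. A gene cloned in frame into the MCS without a stop codon is expressed with mEos2 at its C terminus. mEos2 is a monomeric EosFP variant that, per the depositor's comments, differs from wild-type Eos by six substitutions. It converts from a green state (excitation 505 nm, emission 516 nm) to a red state (569/581 nm). Such fusions are typically used for protein localization, for optical highlighting and tracking, and for photoactivation-based super-resolution imaging in mammalian cells.
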