Features (pLannotate 1.2.2; 14 found; start..end, strand, type, name):
     76..379     +  enhancer       CMV enhancer: human cytomegalovirus immediate early enhancer
    380..583     +  promoter       CMV promoter: human cytomegalovirus (CMV) immediate early promoter
    606..686     +  misc_feature   MCS: multiple cloning site
    694..1374    +  CDS            mEos2: monomeric variant of green-to-red photoswitchable fluorescent protein EosFP (McKinney et al., 2009)
   1390..1473    +  CDS            large T antigen (fragment): large T antigen from SV40 (simian virus 40)
   1496..1617    +  polyA_signal   SV40 poly(A) signal: SV40 polyadenylation signal
   1651..2079    -  rep_origin     f1 ori (sequence partly withheld): f1 bacteriophage origin of replication; arrow indicates direction of (+) strand synthesis
   2106..2210    +  promoter       AmpR promoter: bla
   2212..2569    +  promoter       SV40 promoter: SV40 enhancer and early promoter
   2604..3398    +  CDS            NeoR/KanR: aminoglycoside phosphotransferase from Tn5; aph(3')-II (or nptII); confers resistance to neomycin, kanamycin, and G418 (Geneticin®)
   3419..3571    +  CDS            ble (fragment): BLE_KLEPN - Experimental evidence at protein level: Swiss-Prot protein existence level 1. Binding protein with a strong affinity to the bleomycin family of antibiotics. Binds to CL990; an antimitotic-antibiotic compound. From Klebsiella pneumoniae.
   3630..3677    +  polyA_signal   HSV TK poly(A) signal: herpes simplex virus thymidine kinase polyadenylation signal (Cole and Stacy, 1985)
   3768..3784    -  polyA_signal   bGH poly(A) signal (fragment): bovine growth hormone polyadenylation signal
   4006..4594    +  rep_origin     ori: high-copy-number ColE1/pMB1/pBR322/pUC origin of replication
>Addgene plasmid #54662 | mEos2-N1 | addgene full sequence | sequence record 244073 | Addgene NGS Result
ATTACCGCCATGCATTAGTTATTAATAGTAATCAATTACGGGGTCATTAGTTCATAGCCCATATATGGAG
TTCCGCGTTACATAACTTACGGTAAATGGCCCGCCTGGCTGACCGCCCAACGACCCCCGCCCATTGACGT
CAATAATGACGTATGTTCCCATAGTAACGCCAATAGGGACTTTCCATTGACGTCAATGGGTGGAGTATTT
ACGGTAAACTGCCCACTTGGCAGTACATCAAGTGTATCATATGCCAAGTACGCCCCCTATTGACGTCAAT
GACGGTAAATGGCCCGCCTGGCATTATGCCCAGTACATGACCTTATGGGACTTTCCTACTTGGCAGTACA
TCTACGTATTAGTCATCGCTATTACCATGGTGATGCGGTTTTGGCAGTACATCAATGGGCGTGGATAGCG
GTTTGACTCACGGGGATTTCCAAGTCTCCACCCCATTGACGTCAATGGGAGTTTGTTTTGGCACCAAAAT
CAACGGGACTTTCCAAAATGTCGTAACAACTCCGCCCCATTGACGCAAATGGGCGGTAGGCGTGTACGGT
GGGAGGTCTATATAAGCAGAGCTGGTTTAGTGAACCGTCAGATCCGCTAGCGCTACCGGACTCAGATCTC
GAGCTCAAGCTTCGAATTCTGCAGTCGACGGTACCGCGGGCCCGGGATCCACCGGTCGCCACCATGAGTG
CGATTAAGCCAGACATGAAGATCAAACTCCGTATGGAAGGCAACGTAAACGGGCACCACTTTGTGATCGA
CGGAGATGGTACAGGCAAGCCTTTTGAGGGAAAACAGAGTATGGATCTTGAAGTCAAAGAGGGCGGACCT
CTGCCTTTTGCCTTTGATATCCTGACCACTGCATTCCATTACGGCAACAGGGTATTCGCCAAATATCCAG
ACAACATACAAGACTATTTTAAGCAGTCGTTTCCTAAGGGGTATTCGTGGGAACGAAGCTTGACTTTCGA
AGACGGGGGCATTTGCATTGCCAGAAACGACATAACAATGGAAGGGGACACTTTCTATAATAAAGTTCGA
TTTTATGGTACCAACTTTCCCGCCAATGGTCCAGTTATGCAGAAGAAGACGCTGAAATGGGAGCCCTCCA
CTGAGAAAATGTATGTGCGTGATGGAGTGCTGACGGGTGATATTCATATGGCTTTGTTGCTTGAAGGAAA
TGCCCATTACCGATGTGACTTCAGAACTACTTACAAAGCTAAGGAGAAGGGTGTCAAGTTACCAGGCTAC
CACTTTGTGGACCACTGCATTGAGATTTTAAGCCATGACAAAGATTACAACAAGGTTAAGCTGTATGAGC
ATGCTGTTGCTCATTCTGGATTGCCTGACAATGCCAGACGATAAGCGGCCGCGACTCTAGATCATAATCA
GCCATACCACATTTGTAGAGGTTTTACTTGCTTTAAAAAACCTCCCACACCTCCCCCTGAACCTGAAACA
TAAAATGAATGCAATTGTTGTTGTTAACTTGTTTATTGCAGCTTATAATGGTTACAAATAAAGCAATAGC
ATCACAAATTTCACAAATAAAGCATTTTTTTCACTGCATTCTAGTTGTGGTTTGTCCAAACTCATCAATG
TATCTTAAGGCGTAAATTGTAAGCGTTAATATTTTGTTAAAATTCGCGTTAAATTTTTGTTAAATCAGCT
CATTTTTTAACCAATAGGCCGAAATCGGCAAAATCCCTTATAAATCAAAAGAATAGACCGAGATAGGGT
[37 nt withheld, positions 1750-1786]
AAAGAACGTGGACTCCAACGTCAAAGG
[49 nt withheld, positions 1814-1862]
T
[91 nt withheld, positions 1864-1954]
G
[124 nt withheld, positions 1956-2079]
CAGGTGGCACTTTTCGGGGAAATGTGCGCGGAACCCCTATTTGTTTATTTTTCTAAATACATTCAAATAT
GTATCCGCTCATGAGACAATAACCCTGATAAATGCTTCAATAATATTGAAAAAGGAAGAGTCCTGAGGCG
GAAAGAACCAGCTGTGGAATGTGTGTCAGTTAGGGTGTGGAAAGTCCCCAGGCTCCCCAGCAGGCAGAAG
TATGCAAAGCATGCATCTCAATTAGTCAGCAACCAGGTGTGGAAAGTCCCCAGGCTCCCCAGCAGGCAGA
AGTATGCAAAGCATGCATCTCAATTAGTCAGCAACCATAGTCCCGCCCCTAACTCCGCCCATCCCGCCCC
TAACTCCGCCCAGTTCCGCCCATTCTCCGCCCCATGGCTGACTAATTTTTTTTATTTATGCAGAGGCCGA
GGCCGCCTCGGCCTCTGAGCTATTCCAGAAGTAGTGAGGAGGCTTTTTTGGAGGCCTAGGCTTTTGCAAA
GATCGATCAAGAGACAGGATGAGGATCGTTTCGCATGATTGAACAAGATGGATTGCACGCAGGTTCTCCG
GCCGCTTGGGTGGAGAGGCTATTCGGCTATGACTGGGCACAACAGACAATCGGCTGCTCTGATGCCGCCG
TGTTCCGGCTGTCAGCGCAGGGGCGCCCGGTTCTTTTTGTCAAGACCGACCTGTCCGGTGCCCTGAATGA
ACTGCAAGACGAGGCAGCGCGGCTATCGTGGCTGGCCACGACGGGCGTTCCTTGCGCAGCTGTGCTCGAC
GTTGTCACTGAAGCGGGAAGGGACTGGCTGCTATTGGGCGAAGTGCCGGGGCAGGATCTCCTGTCATCTC
ACCTTGCTCCTGCCGAGAAAGTATCCATCATGGCTGATGCAATGCGGCGGCTGCATACGCTTGATCCGGC
TACCTGCCCATTCGACCACCAAGCGAAACATCGCATCGAGCGAGCACGTACTCGGATGGAAGCCGGTCTT
GTCGATCAGGATGATCTGGACGAAGAGCATCAGGGGCTCGCGCCAGCCGAACTGTTCGCCAGGCTCAAGG
CGAGCATGCCCGACGGCGAGGATCTCGTCGTGACCCATGGCGATGCCTGCTTGCCGAATATCATGGTGGA
AAATGGCCGCTTTTCTGGATTCATCGACTGTGGCCGGCTGGGTGTGGCGGACCGCTATCAGGACATAGCG
TTGGCTACCCGTGATATTGCTGAAGAGCTTGGCGGCGAATGGGCTGACCGCTTCCTCGTGCTTTACGGTA
TCGCCGCTCCCGATTCGCAGCGCATCGCCTTCTATCGCCTTCTTGACGAGTTCTTCTGAGCGGGACTCTG
GGGTTCGAAATGACCGACCAAGCGACGCCCAACCTGCCATCACGAGATTTCGATTCCACCGCCGCCTTCT
ATGAAAGGTTGGGCTTCGGAATCGTTTTCCGGGACGCCGGCTGGATGATCCTCCAGCGCGGGGATCTCAT
GCTGGAGTTCTTCGCCCACCCTAGGGGGAGGCTAACTGAAACACGGAAGGAGACAATACCGGAAGGAACC
CGCGCTATGACGGCAATAAAAAGACAGAATAAAACGCACGGTGTTGGGTCGTTTGTTCATAAACGCGGGG
TTCGGTCCCAGGGCTGGCACTCTGTCGATACCCCACCGAGACCCCATTGGGGCCAATACGCCCGCGTTTC
TTCCTTTTCCCCACCCCACCCCCCAAGTTCGGGTGAAGGCCCAGGGCTCGCAGCCAACGTCGGGGCGGCA
GGCCCTGCCATAGCCTCAGGTTACTCATATATACTTTAGATTGATTTAAAACTTCATTTTTAATTTAAAA
GGATCTAGGTGAAGATCCTTTTTGATAATCTCATGACCAAAATCCCTTAACGTGAGTTTTCGTTCCACTG
AGCGTCAGACCCCGTAGAAAAGATCAAAGGATCTTCTTGAGATCCTTTTTTTCTGCGCGTAATCTGCTGC
TTGCAAACAAAAAAACCACCGCTACCAGCGGTGGTTTGTTTGCCGGATCAAGAGCTACCAACTCTTTTTC
CGAAGGTAACTGGCTTCAGCAGAGCGCAGATACCAAATACTGTTCTTCTAGTGTAGCCGTAGTTAGGCCA
CCACTTCAAGAACTCTGTAGCACCGCCTACATACCTCGCTCTGCTAATCCTGTTACCAGTGGCTGCTGCC
AGTGGCGATAAGTCGTGTCTTACCGGGTTGGACTCAAGACGATAGTTACCGGATAAGGCGCAGCGGTCGG
GCTGAACGGGGGGTTCGTGCACACAGCCCAGCTTGGAGCGAACGACCTACACCGAACTGAGATACCTACA
GCGTGAGCTATGAGAAAGCGCCACGCTTCCCGAAGGGAGAAAGGCGGACAGGTATCCGGTAAGCGGCAGG
GTCGGAACAGGAGAGCGCACGAGGGAGCTTCCAGGGGGAAACGCCTGGTATCTTTATAGTCCTGTCGGGT
TTCGCCACCTCTGACTTGAGCGTCGATTTTTGTGATGCTCGTCAGGGGGGCGGAGCCTATGGAAAAACGC
CAGCAACGCGGCCTTTTTACGGTTCCTGGCCTTTTGCTGGCCTTTTGCTCACATGTTCTTTCCTGCGTTA
TCCCCTGATTCTGTGGATAACCGT
