>Addgene plasmid #54662 | mEos2-N1 | addgene partial sequence | sequence record 90591 | CMV-F 5'-CGCAAATGGGCGGTAGGCGTG-3'
GTGAACCGTCAGATCCGCTAGCGCTACCGGACTCAGATCTCGAGCTCAAGCTTCGAATTCTGCAGTCGAC
GGTACCGCGGGCCCGGGATCCACCGGTCGCCACCATGAGTGCGATTAAGCCAGACATGAAGATCAAACTC
CGTATGGAAGGCAACGTAAACGGGCACCACTTTGTGATCGACGGAGATGGTACAGGCAAGCCTTTTGAGG
GAAAACAGAGTATGGATCTTGAAGTCAAAGAGGGCGGACCTCTGCCTTTTGCCTTTGATATCCTGACCAC
TGCATTCCATTACGGCAACAGGGTATTCGCCAAATATCCAGACAACATACAAGACTATTTTAAGCAGTCG
TTTCCTAAGGGGTATTCGTGGGAACGAAGCTTGACTTTCGAAGACGGGGGCATTTGCATTGCCAGAAACG
ACATAACAATGGAAGGGGACACTTTCTATAATAAAGTTCGATTTTATGGTACCAACTTTCCCGCCAATGG
TCCAGTTATGCAGAAGAAGACGCTGAAATGGGAGCCCTCCACTGAGAAAATGTATGTGCGTGATGGAGTG
CTGACGGGTGATATTCATATGGCTTTGTTGCTTGAAGGAAATGCCCATTACCGATGTGACTTCAGAACTA
CTTACAAAGCTAAGGAGAAGGGTGTCAAGTTACCAGGCTACCACTTTGTGGACCACTGCATTGAGATTTT
AAGCCATGACAAAGATTACAACAAGGTTAAGCTGTATGAGCATGCTGTTGCTCATTCTGGATTGCCTGAC
AATGCCAGACGATAAGCGGCCGCGACTCTAGATCATAATCAGCCATACCACATTTGTAGAGGTT
